Addgene plasmid #152851: pGBW-m4133424
Purpose: Mammalian expression plasmid for SARS-CoV-2 nsp6
Depositing lab: Ginkgo Bioworks & Benjie Chen. Depositing organization: Ginkgo Bioworks.
Backbone
  Vector backbone: pTwist_CMV_Puro_6
  Backbone size w/o insert (bp): 6080
  Vector type: Mammalian Expression
  Selectable markers: Puromycin
Growth in bacteria
  Bacterial resistance: Ampicillin, 100 μg/mL
  Growth temperature: 37°C
  Growth strain: DH5alpha
  Copy number: High Copy
Gene/Insert
  Gene/Insert name: SARS-CoV-2 nsp6
  Species: Severe acute respiratory syndrome coronavirus 2
  Insert size (bp): 869
  Mutation: wt
  Entrez Gene: ORF1ab (a.k.a. GU280_gp01)
  Promoter: CMV
  Tag / fusion protein: Cleavable TEV;3xFlag (C terminal on backbone)
  Cloning method: Unknown
Resource information
  A portion of this plasmid was derived from a plasmid made by: GinkgoBioworks
Depositor comments: NCBI reference sequence: YP_009725302.1
How to cite: pGBW-m4133424 was a gift from Ginkgo Bioworks & Benjie Chen (Addgene plasmid # 152851 ; http://n2t.net/addgene:152851 ; RRID:Addgene_152851)
