[The description below was written by a language model from this plasmid's Addgene catalogue record and pLannotate feature annotations shown in this document.]
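Description:
pGBW-m4133424 is a mammalian expression plasmid built on the pTwist_CMV_Puro_6 backbone for producing the SARS-CoV-2 non-structural protein 6 (nsp6), one of the cleavage products of the ORF1ab replicase polyprotein. It is propagated in E. coli as a high-copy plasmid through a ColE1/pUC-type origin and selected with ampicillin via a full-length β-lactamase gene. The sequenced record is about 7.1 kb, consistent with the roughly 6.1 kb backbone plus an insert of just under 0.9 kb.

The wild-type nsp6 coding sequence sits downstream of a CMV enhancer and promoter. The automated annotation recognises this ORF only as a fragment of the SARS-CoV-2 replicase polyprotein 1a; the nsp10 function text attached to that hit is generic to the polyprotein entry and does not describe this insert. According to the catalogue, the backbone supplies a C-terminal tag consisting of a TEV protease cleavage site followed by 3xFLAG, allowing immunodetection or affinity capture and optional tag removal. The feature table picks up only a FLAG fragment just after the ORF and does not annotate the TEV site. An SV40 polyadenylation signal follows the tagged ORF. The expression unit is bracketed by β-globin insulator elements and by T7 and rrnG transcription terminators, which help isolate it from neighbouring transcription. A separate cassette places puromycin N-acetyltransferase under the human ubiquitin C promoter with a synthetic poly(A) signal, permitting puromycin selection of transfected mammalian cells.

The construct suits transient or stably selected expression of tagged nsp6 in mammalian cells, for example for localisation, interaction or functional studies, although the record itself states only the expression purpose.
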