Features (pLannotate 1.2.2; 20 found; start..end, strand, type, name):
    113..184     +  misc_feature   5' β-globin insulator: insulator upstream of the human β-globin locus (Farrell et al., 2002)
    189..235     -  terminator     T7 terminator: transcription terminator for bacteriophage T7 RNA polymerase
    253..301     -  polyA_signal   poly(A) signal: synthetic polyadenylation signal
    382..685     +  enhancer       CMV enhancer: human cytomegalovirus immediate early enhancer
    758..775     -  promoter       CMV promoter (fragment): human cytomegalovirus (CMV) immediate early promoter
    838..889     +  promoter       CMVd2 promoter: truncated human cytomegalovirus (CMV) immediate early promoter that yields moderately reduced expression relative to the full-length promoter
    967..1845    +  CDS            R1A_SARS2 (fragment): Experimental evidence at protein level: Swiss-Prot protein existence level 1. [Non-structural protein 10]: Plays a pivotal role in viral transcription by stimulating both nsp14 3'-5' exoribonuclease and nsp16 2'-O-methyltransferase activities. Therefore plays an essential role in viral mRNAs cap methylation. From Severe acute respiratory syndrome coronavirus 2 (2019-nCoV) (SARS-CoV-2).
   1903..1925    +  CDS            FLAG (fragment): FLAG® epitope tag, followed by an enterokinase cleavage site
   1979..2100    -  polyA_signal   SV40 poly(A) signal: SV40 polyadenylation signal
   2123..2192    -  CDS            large T antigen (fragment): large T antigen from SV40 (simian virus 40)
   2215..2261    +  terminator     T7 terminator: transcription terminator for bacteriophage T7 RNA polymerase
   2291..2427    +  terminator     rrnG terminator: transcription terminator from the E. coli ribosomal RNA rrnG operon (Albrechtsen et al., 1991)
   2472..2543    +  misc_feature   3' β-globin insulator: insulator downstream of the human β-globin locus (Farrell et al., 2002)
   2769..3357    -  rep_origin     ori: high-copy-number ColE1/pMB1/pBR322/pUC origin of replication
   3529..3593    -  CDS            bla(M) (fragment): β-lactamase lacking the signal sequence; bla(M); allows cytosolic expression of β-lactamase
   3857..5066    +  promoter       UbC promoter: human ubiquitin C promoter
   5070..5667    +  CDS            PuroR (fragment): puromycin N-acetyltransferase; pac from Streptomyces; confers resistance to puromycin
   5696..5744    +  polyA_signal   poly(A) signal: synthetic polyadenylation signal
   6010..6870    +  CDS            AmpR: β-lactamase; bla; confers resistance to ampicillin, carbenicillin, and related antibiotics
   6883..7019    +  terminator     rrnG terminator: transcription terminator from the E. coli ribosomal RNA rrnG operon (Albrechtsen et al., 1991)
>Addgene plasmid #152851 | pGBW-m4133424 | addgene full sequence | sequence record 300272 | Addgene NGS Result
TCTCCGTCGTTTCGAGCTTACGCGAACAGCCGTGGCGCTCATTTGCTCGTCGGGCATCGAATCTCGTCAG
CTATCGTCAGCTTACCTTTTTGGCAGCGATCGCGGCTCCCGACATCTTGGACCATTAGCTCCACAGGTAT
CTTCTTCCCTCTAGTGGTCATAACAGCAGCTTCAGCTACCTCTCAATTCAAAAAACCCCTCAAGACCCGT
TTAGAGGCCCCAAGGGGTTATGCTATCAATCGTTGCGTTACACACACAAAAAACCAACACACATCCATCT
TCGATGGATAGCGATTTTATTATCTAACTGCTGATCGAGTGTAGCCAGATCTAGTAATCAATTACGGGGT
CATTAGTTCATAGCCCATATATGGAGTTCCGCGTTACATAACTTACGGTAAATGGCCCGCCTGGCTGACC
GCCCAACGACCCCCGCCCATTGACGTCAATAATGACGTATGTTCCCATAGTAACGCCAATAGGGACTTTC
CATTGACGTCAATGGGTGGAGTATTTACGGTAAACTGCCCACTTGGCAGTACATCAAGTGTATCATATGC
CAAGTACGCCCCCTATTGACGTCAATGACGGTAAATGGCCCGCCTGGCATTATGCCCAGTACATGACCTT
ATGGGACTTTCCTACTTGGCAGTACATCTACGTATTAGTCATCGCTATTACCATGCTGATGCGGTTTTGG
CAGTACATCAATGGGCGTGGATAGCGGTTTGACTCACGGGGATTTCCAAGTCTCCACCCCATTGACGTCA
ATGGGAGTTTGTTTTGGCACCAAAATCAACGGGACTTTCCAAAATGTCGTAACAACTCCGCCCCATTGAC
GCAAATGGGCGGTAGGCGTGTACGGTGGGAGGTCTATATAAGCAGAGCTGGTTTAGTGAACCGTCAGATC
AGATCTTTGTCGATCCTACCATCCACTCGACACACCCGCCAGCGGCCGCCACCATGAGCGCCGTTAAGCG
GACAATCAAAGGGACCCATCACTGGTTGCTCCTTACTATACTGACGTCTTTACTGGTCTTGGTACAGAGT
ACACAATGGTCGCTTTTCTTTTTTCTGTACGAGAATGCATTCCTCCCATTTGCGATGGGAATCATTGCTA
TGTCCGCCTTCGCTATGATGTTCGTGAAGCACAAACATGCCTTCCTTTGCCTGTTTCTCCTACCCTCACT
GGCAACCGTGGCCTATTTTAACATGGTGTACATGCCTGCGAGCTGGGTCATGCGAATTATGACTTGGCTG
GACATGGTTGATACCTCCCTATCTGGCTTCAAGTTAAAGGACTGTGTGATGTATGCATCAGCTGTAGTGC
TGCTAATCCTGATGACAGCTCGCACAGTCTACGATGACGGTGCCAGGAGAGTGTGGACTCTGATGAATGT
CCTCACCTTAGTTTATAAAGTATACTATGGCAACGCTCTCGATCAGGCCATTAGTATGTGGGCATTGATA
ATCTCCGTGACGAGTAACTACAGCGGAGTGGTAACCACTGTCATGTTTTTGGCACGCGGGATAGTGTTCA
TGTGTGTCGAATATTGCCCGATCTTTTTTATCACAGGGAATACTCTGCAATGCATTATGCTGGTTTACTG
TTTCTTGGGCTATTTCTGCACCTGTTATTTTGGTCTATTCTGCCTGCTTAATAGGTACTTTCGTTTGACA
CTAGGAGTCTATGATTACTTGGTGAGCACGCAGGAGTTTCGGTATATGAACAGTCAGGGCCTGCTTCCCC
CAAAGAACTCTATTGACGCGTTTAAACTCAATATAAAGCTGTTGGGCGTGGGTGGAAAACCTTGCATCAA
GGTGGCCACTGTGCAGGAAAACCTTTACTTTCAGTCGATGGATTATAAGGACCACGATGGAGACTACAAA
GATCATGACATTGATTACAAGGACGACGATGACAAATAAGCTAGCTTGACTGACTGAGATACAGCGTACC
TTCAGCTCACAGACATGATAAGATACATTGATGAGTTTGGACAAACCACAACTAGAATGCAGTGAAAAAA
ATGCTTTATTTGTGAAATTTGTGATGCTATTGCTTTATTTGTAACCATTATAAGCTGCAATAAACAAGTT
AACAACAACAATTGCATTCATTTTATGTTTCAGGTTCAGGGGGAGGTGTGGGAGGTTTTTTAAAGCAAGT
AAAACCTCTACAAATGTGGTATTGGCCCATCTCTATCGGTATCGTAGCATAACCCCTTGGGGCCTCTAAA
CGGGTCTTGAGGGGTTTTTTGTGCCCCTCGGGCCGGATTGCTATCTACCGGCATTGGCGCAGAAAAAAAT
GCCTGATGCGACGCTGCGCGTCTTATACTCCCACATATGCCAGATTCAGCAACGGATACGGCTTCCCCAA
CTTGCCCACTTCCATACGTGTCCTCCTTACCAGAAATTTATCCTTAAGGTCGTCAGCTATCCTGCAGGCG
ATCTCTCGATTTCGATCAAGACATTCCTTTAATGGTCTTTTCTGGACACCACTAGGGGTCAGAAGTAGTT
CATCAAACTTTCTTCCCTCCCTAATCTCATTGGTTACCTTGGGCTATCGAAACTTAATTAACCAGTCAAG
TCAGCTACTTGGCGAGATCGACTTGTCTGGGTTTCGACTACGCTCAGAATTGCGTCAGTCAAGTTCGATC
TGGTCCTTGCTATTGCACCCGTTCTCCGATTACGAGTTTCATTTAAATCATGTGAGCAAAAGGCCAGCAA
AAGGCCAGGAACCGTAAAAAGGCCGCGTTGCTGGCGTTTTTCCATAGGCTCCGCCCCCCTGACGAGCATC
ACAAAAATCGACGCTCAAGTCAGAGGTGGCGAAACCCGACAGGACTATAAAGATACCAGGCGTTTCCCCC
TGGAAGCTCCCTCGTGCGCTCTCCTGTTCCGACCCTGCCGCTTACCGGATACCTGTCCGCCTTTCTCCCT
TCGGGAAGCGTGGCGCTTTCTCATAGCTCACGCTGTAGGTATCTCAGTTCGGTGTAGGTCGTTCGCTCCA
AGCTGGGCTGTGTGCACGAACCCCCCGTTCAGCCCGACCGCTGCGCCTTATCCGGTAACTATCGTCTTGA
GTCCAACCCGGTAAGACACGACTTATCGCCACTGGCAGCAGCCACTGGTAACAGGATTAGCAGAGCGAGG
TATGTAGGCGGTGCTACAGAGTTCTTGAAGTGGTGGCCTAACTACGGCTACACTAGAAGAACAGTATTTG
GTATCTGCGCTCTGCTGAAGCCAGTTACCTTCGGAAAAAGAGTTGGTAGCTCTTGATCCGGCAAACAAAC
CACCGCTGGTAGCGGTGGTTTTTTTGTTTGCAAGCAGCAGATTACGCGCAGAAAAAAAGGATCTCAAGAA
GATCCTTTGATCTTTTCTACGGGGTCTGACGCTCAGTGGAACGAAAACTCACGTTAAGGGATTTTGGTCA
TGAGATTATCAAAAAGGATCTTCACCTAGATCCTTTTAAATTAAAAATGAAGTTTTAAATCAATCTAAAG
TATATATGAGTAAACTTGGTCTGACAGTTACCAATGCTTAATCAGTGAGGCACCTATCTCAGCGATCTGT
CTATTTCGTTCATCCATAGTTGCATTTAAATTTCCGAACTCTCCAAGGCCCTCGTCGGAAAATCTTCAAA
CCTTTCGTCCGATCCATCTTGCAGGCTACCTCTCGAACGAACTATCGCAAGTCTCTTGGCCGGCCTTGCG
CCTTGGCTATTGCTTGGCAGCGCCTATCGCCAGGTATTACTCCAATCCCGAATATCCGAGATCGGGATCA
CCCGAGAGAAGTTCAACCTACATCCTCAATCCCGATCTATCCGAGATCCGAGGAATATCGAAATCGGGGC
GCGCCTGGCCTCCGCGCCGGGTTTTGGCGCCTCCCGCGGGCGCCCCCCTCGTCACGGCGAGCGCTGCCAC
GTCAGACGAAGGGCGCAGGAGCGTCCTGATCCTTCCGCCCGGACGCTCAGGACAGCGGCCCGCTGCTCAT
AAGACTCGGCCTTAGAACCCCAGTATCAGCAGAAGGACATTTTAGGACGGGACTTGGGTGACTCTAGGGC
ACTGGTTTTCTTTCCAGAGAGCGGAACAGGCGAGGAAAAGTAGTCCCTTCTCGGCGATTCTGCGGAGGGA
TCTCCGTGGGGCGGTGAACGCCGATGATTATATAAGGACGCGCCGGGTGTGGCACAGCTAGTTCCGTCGC
AGCCGGGATTTGGGTCGCGGTTCTTGTTTGTGGATCGCTGTGATCGTCACTTGGTGAGTAGCGGGCTGCT
GGGCTGGCCGGGGCTTTCGTGGCCGCCGGGCCGCTCGGTGGGACGGAAGCGTGTGGAGAGACCGCCAAGG
GCTGTAGTCTGGGTCCGCGAGCAAGGTTGCCCTGAACTGGGGGTTGGGGGGAGCGCAGCAAAATGGCGGC
TGTTCCCGAGTCTTGAATGGAAGACGCTTGTGAGGCGGGCTGTGAGGTCGTTGAAACAAGGTGGGGGGCA
TGGTGGGCGGCAAGAACCCAAGGTCTTGAGCCCTTCGCTAATGCGGGAAAGCTCTTATTCGGGTGAGATG
GGCTGGGCACCATCTGGGGACCCTGACGTGAAGTTTGTCACTGACTGGAGAACTCGGTTTGTCGTCTGTT
GCGGGGGCGGCAGTTATGGCGGTGCCGTTGGGCAGTGCACCCGTACCTTTGGGAGCGCGCGCCCTCGTCG
TGTCGTGACGTCACCCGTTCTGTTGGCTTATAATGCAGGGTGGGGCCACCTGCCGGTAGGTGTGCGGTAG
GCTTTTCTCCGTCGCAGGACGCAGGGTTCGGGCCTAGGGTAGGCTCTCCTGAATCGACAGGCGCCGGACC
TCTGGTGAGGGGAGGGATAAGTGAGGCGTCAGTTTCTTTGGTCGGTTTTATGTACCTATCTTCTTAAGTA
GCTGAAGCTCCGGTTTTGAACTATGCGCTCGGGGTTGGCGAGTGTGTTTTGTGAAGTTTTTTAGGCACCT
TTTGAAATGTAATCATTTGGGTCAATATGTAATTTTCAGTGTTAGACTTGTAAATTGTCCGCTAAATTCT
GGCCGTTTTTGGCTTTTTTGTTAGACAACATGACCGAGTACAAGCCCACGGTGCGCCTCGCCACCCGCGA
CGACGTCCCCAGGGCCGTACGCACCCTCGCCGCCGCGTTCGCCGACTACCCCGCCACGCGCCACACCGTC
GATCCGGACCGCCACATCGAGCGGGTCACCGAGCTGCAAGAACTCTTCCTCACGCGCGTCGGGCTCGACA
TCGGCAAGGTGTGGGTCGCGGACGACGGCGCCGCGGTGGCGGTCTGGACCACGCCGGAGAGCGTCGAAGC
GGGGGCGGTGTTCGCCGAGATCGGCCCGCGCATGGCCGAGTTGAGCGGTTCCCGGCTGGCCGCGCAGCAA
CAGATGGAGGGCCTCCTGGCGCCGCACCGGCCCAAGGAGCCCGCGTGGTTCCTGGCCACCGTCGGCGTCT
CGCCCGACCACCAGGGCAAGGGTCTGGGCAGCGCCGTCGTGCTCCCCGGAGTGGAGGCCGCCGAGCGCGC
CGGGGTGCCCGCCTTCCTGGAGACCTCCGCGCCCCGCAACCTCCCCTTCTACGAGCGGCTCGGCTTCACC
GTCACCGCCGACGTCGAGGTGCCCGAAGGACCGCGCACCTGGTGCATGACCCGCAAGCCCGGTGCCTAGG
CTAGTATGTAAGCCTAGTCTTAGATAATAAAATCGCTATCCATCGAAGATGGATGTGTGTTGGTTTTTTG
TGTGTGTAACGCTAGGCGCGCCTGGTGTACCGAGAACGATCCTCTCAGTGCGAGTCTCGACGATCCATAT
CGTTGCTTGGCAGTCAGCCAGTCGGAATCCAGCTTGGGACCCAGGAAGTCCAATCGTCAGATATTGTACT
CAAGCCTGGTCACGGCAGCGTACCGATCTGTTTAAACCTAGATATTGATAGTCTGATCGGTCAACGTATA
ATCGAGTCCTAGCTTTTGCAAACATCTATCAAGAGACAGGATCAGCAGGAGGCTTTCGCATGAGTATTCA
ACATTTCCGTGTCGCCCTTATTCCCTTTTTTGCGGCATTTTGCCTTCCTGTTTTTGCTCACCCAGAAACG
CTGGTGAAAGTAAAAGATGCTGAAGATCAGTTGGGTGCGCGAGTGGGTTACATCGAACTGGATCTCAACA
GCGGTAAGATCCTTGAGAGTTTTCGCCCCGAAGAACGCTTTCCAATGATGAGCACTTTTAAAGTTCTGCT
ATGTGGCGCGGTATTATCCCGTATTGACGCCGGGCAAGAGCAACTCGGTCGCCGCATACACTATTCTCAG
AATGACTTGGTTGAGTATTCACCAGTCACAGAAAAGCATCTTACGGATGGCATGACAGTAAGAGAATTAT
GCAGTGCTGCCATAACCATGAGTGATAACACTGCGGCCAACTTACTTCTGACAACGATTGGAGGACCGAA
GGAGCTAACCGCTTTTTTGCACAACATGGGGGATCATGTAACTCGCCTTGATCGTTGGGAACCGGAGCTG
AATGAAGCCATACCAAACGACGAGCGTGACACCACGATGCCTGTAGCAATGGCAACAACCTTGCGTAAAC
TATTAACTGGCGAACTACTTACTCTAGCTTCCCGGCAACAGTTGATAGACTGGATGGAGGCGGATAAAGT
TGCAGGACCACTTCTGCGCTCGGCCCTTCCGGCTGGCTGGTTTATTGCTGATAAATCTGGAGCCGGTGAG
CGTGGGTCTCGCGGTATCATTGCAGCACTGGGGCCAGATGGTAAGCCCTCCCGTATCGTAGTTATCTACA
CGACGGGGAGTCAGGCAACTATGGATGAACGAAATAGACAGATCGCTGAGATAGGTGCCTCACTGATTAA
GCATTGGTAACCGATTCTAGGTGCATTGGCGCAGAAAAAAATGCCTGATGCGACGCTGCGCGTCTTATAC
TCCCACATATGCCAGATTCAGCAACGGATACGGCTTCCCCAACTTGCCCACTTCCATACGTGTCCTCCTT
ACCAGAAATTTATCCTTAAGATCCCGAATCGTTTAAACTCGACTCTGGCTCTATCGAA
